Addgene plasmid #76632: PRKCZ gRNA (BRDN0001149519)
Purpose: 3rd generation lentiviral gRNA plasmid targeting human PRKCZ
Depositing lab: John Doench & David Root. Depositing organization: Broad Institute. Publication: Optimized sgRNA design to maximize activity and minimize off-target effects of CRISPR-Cas9. Doench JG, Fusi N, Sullender M, Hegde M, Vaimberg EW, Donovan KF, Smith I, Tothova Z, Wilen C, Orchard R, Virgin HW, Listgarten J, Root DE. Nat Biotechnol. 2016 Jan 18. doi: 10.1038/nbt.3437. PubMed 26780180.
Backbone
  Vector backbone: lentiGuide-Puro
  Backbone manufacturer: Zhang Lab (Addgene plasmid # 52963)
  Vector type: Mammalian Expression, Lentiviral, CRISPR
  Selectable markers: Puromycin
Growth in bacteria
  Bacterial resistance: Ampicillin, 100 μg/mL
  Growth temperature: 37°C
  Growth strain: DH5alpha
  Copy number: High Copy
Gene/Insert
  Gene/Insert name: PRKCZ (alt names: PRKCZ; NM_001033581.1)
  gRNA/shRNA sequence: CCTGCTTCCAGACGACAAGT
  Species: H. sapiens (human)
  Entrez Gene: PRKCZ (a.k.a. PKC-ZETA, PKC2)
  Promoter: hU6
  Cloning method: Unknown
  Sequencing primers: 5′ U6-F; 3′ pS2-R
Terms and licenses: Academic/Nonprofit Terms; Industry Terms: Not Available to Industry
Depositor comments: The gRNA was designed to target the following Genbank reference sequence(s): NM_001033581.1,NM_001033582.1,NM_001242874.1,NM_002744.4. Note that this plasmid does NOT contain Cas9. It should be used in conjunction with lentiCas9-Blast (Addgene #52962) or otherwise with cell lines already expressing Cas9. Browse the full kinome gRNA library at http://www.addgene.org/pooled-library/broadgpp-human-kinome/ or visit http://www.broadinstitute.org/rnai/public/ for detailed protocols and information.
How to cite: PRKCZ gRNA (BRDN0001149519) was a gift from John Doench & David Root (Addgene plasmid # 76632 ; http://n2t.net/addgene:76632 ; RRID:Addgene_76632)
