[The description below was written by a language model from this plasmid's Addgene catalogue record and pLannotate feature annotations shown in this document.]
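Description:
PRKCZ gRNA (BRDN0001149519) is a third-generation lentiviral guide RNA plasmid built on the lentiGuide-Puro backbone and designed to direct Cas9 to the human PRKCZ gene, which encodes protein kinase C zeta. It is propagated in E. coli as a high-copy plasmid through a ColE1/pUC-type origin with ampicillin selection from the β-lactamase gene. An f1 origin, an SV40 origin and remnants of lac and phage-promoter cloning sequences are also present in the backbone.

The viral genome is transcribed from a chimeric RSV promoter fused to a truncated HIV-1 5' LTR, which makes packaging Tat-independent. It carries the Ψ packaging signal with a partial gag sequence, the Rev response element for nuclear export of the full-length transcript, a cPPT/CTS, and a self-inactivating ΔU3 3' LTR followed by an SV40 polyadenylation signal. Two expression units sit between the LTRs. A human U6 RNA polymerase III promoter drives the PRKCZ-specific spacer joined to the Streptococcus pyogenes gRNA scaffold. Downstream, the EF-1α core promoter with its intron A drives puromycin N-acetyltransferase, allowing selection of transduced mammalian cells, and a WPRE enhances transcript expression.

The guide was designed against several PRKCZ reference transcripts and belongs to a human kinome gRNA collection. The plasmid contains no Cas9, so it is meant to be used with a separate Cas9 lentiviral vector or in cells that already express Cas9, typically for knockout of PRKCZ.
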