Features (pLannotate 1.2.2; 29 found; start..end, strand, type, name):
     14..80      +  CDS            small t antigen (fragment): SV40 (simian virus 40) small t antigen
    106..317     +  promoter       EF-1α core promoter: core promoter for human elongation factor EF-1α
    318..1256    +  intron         EF-1α intron A: intron upstream of the start codon of human EF-1α
   1278..1877    +  CDS            PuroR (fragment): puromycin N-acetyltransferase; pac from Streptomyces; confers resistance to puromycin
   1893..2481    +  misc_feature   WPRE: woodchuck hepatitis virus posttranscriptional regulatory element
   2532..2551    +  misc_feature   cPPT/CTS (fragment): central polypurine tract and central termination sequence of HIV-1
   2553..2786    +  LTR            3' LTR (ΔU3): self-inactivating 3' long terminal repeat (LTR) from HIV-1
   2864..2985    +  polyA_signal   SV40 poly(A) signal: SV40 polyadenylation signal
   3025..3160    +  rep_origin     SV40 ori: SV40 origin of replication
   3181..3199    -  promoter       T7 promoter: promoter for bacteriophage T7 RNA polymerase
   3207..3362    +  CDS            lacZα (fragment): LacZα fragment of β-galactosidase; lacZ fragment
   3367..3795    +  rep_origin     f1 ori (sequence partly withheld): f1 bacteriophage origin of replication; arrow indicates direction of (+) strand synthesis
   3848..3952    +  promoter       AmpR promoter: bla
   3953..4813    +  CDS            AmpR: β-lactamase; bla; confers resistance to ampicillin, carbenicillin, and related antibiotics
   4984..5572    +  rep_origin     ori: high-copy-number ColE1/pMB1/pBR322/pUC origin of replication
   5755..5847    +  CDS            lacI (fragment): lac repressor; lacI; The lac repressor binds to the lac operator to inhibit transcription in E. coli. This inhibition can be relieved by adding lactose or isopropyl-β-D-thiogalactopyranoside (IPTG).
   5860..5881    +  protein_bind   CAP binding site: CAP binding activates transcription in the presence of cAMP. E. coli catabolite activator protein
   5896..5926    +  promoter       lac promoter: promoter for the E. coli lac operon
   5934..5950    +  protein_bind   lac operator: The lac repressor binds to the lac operator to inhibit transcription in E. coli. This inhibition can be relieved by adding lactose or isopropyl-β-D-thiogalactopyranoside (IPTG). lac repressor encoded by lacI
   5995..6013    +  promoter       T3 promoter: promoter for bacteriophage T3 RNA polymerase
   6041..6267    +  promoter       RSV promoter: Rous sarcoma virus enhancer/promoter
   6268..6448    +  LTR            5' LTR (truncated): truncated 5' long terminal repeat (LTR) from HIV-1
   6495..6620    +  misc_feature   HIV-1 Ψ: packaging signal of human immunodeficiency virus type 1
   6604..6967    +  CDS            HIV-1 gag (fragment): gag protein from human immunodeficiency virus 1; gag
   7113..7346    +  misc_feature   RRE: The Rev response element (RRE) of HIV-1 allows for Rev-dependent mRNA export from the nucleus to the cytoplasm.
   7723..7749    +  CDS            Rev (fragment): human immunodeficiency virus 1 (HIV-1) Rev protein; rev; enhances nuclear export of unspliced and incompletely spliced viral mRNAs
   7753..7993    +  promoter       U6 promoter: RNA polymerase III promoter for human U6 snRNA
   8023..8098    +  misc_RNA       gRNA scaffold: guide RNA scaffold for the Streptococcus pyogenes CRISPR/Cas9 system
   8154..8271    +  misc_feature   cPPT/CTS: central polypurine tract and central termination sequence of HIV-1
>Addgene plasmid #76632 | PRKCZ gRNA (BRDN0001149519) | addgene full sequence | sequence record 186204 | Addgene Assembled Sequence
CCCGGGTGCAAAGATGGATAAAGTTTTAAACAGAGAGGAATCTTTGCAGCTAATGGACCTTCTAGGTCTT
GAAAGGAGTGGGAATTGGCTCCGGTGCCCGTCAGTGGGCAGAGCGCACATCGCCCACAGTCCCCGAGAAG
TTGGGGGGAGGGGTCGGCAATTGATCCGGTGCCTAGAGAAGGTGGCGCGGGGTAAACTGGGAAAGTGATG
TCGTGTACTGGCTCCGCCTTTTTCCCGAGGGTGGGGGAGAACCGTATATAAGTGCAGTAGTCGCCGTGAA
CGTTCTTTTTCGCAACGGGTTTGCCGCCAGAACACAGGTAAGTGCCGTGTGTGGTTCCCGCGGGCCTGGC
CTCTTTACGGGTTATGGCCCTTGCGTGCCTTGAATTACTTCCACCTGGCTGCAGTACGTGATTCTTGATC
CCGAGCTTCGGGTTGGAAGTGGGTGGGAGAGTTCGAGGCCTTGCGCTTAAGGAGCCCCTTCGCCTCGTGC
TTGAGTTGAGGCCTGGCCTGGGCGCTGGGGCCGCCGCGTGCGAATCTGGTGGCACCTTCGCGCCTGTCTC
GCTGCTTTCGATAAGTCTCTAGCCATTTAAAATTTTTGATGACCTGCTGCGACGCTTTTTTTCTGGCAAG
ATAGTCTTGTAAATGCGGGCCAAGATCTGCACACTGGTATTTCGGTTTTTGGGGCCGCGGGCGGCGACGG
GGCCCGTGCGTCCCAGCGCACATGTTCGGCGAGGCGGGGCCTGCGAGCGCGGCCACCGAGAATCGGACGG
GGGTAGTCTCAAGCTGGCCGGCCTGCTCTGGTGCCTGGCCTCGCGCCGCCGTGTATCGCCCCGCCCTGGG
CGGCAAGGCTGGCCCGGTCGGCACCAGTTGCGTGAGCGGAAAGATGGCCGCTTCCCGGCCCTGCTGCAGG
GAGCTCAAAATGGAGGACGCGGCGCTCGGGAGAGCGGGCGGGTGAGTCACCCACACAAAGGAAAAGGGCC
TTTCCGTCCTCAGCCGTCGCTTCATGTGACTCCACGGAGTACCGGGCGCCGTCCAGGCACCTCGATTAGT
TCTCGAGCTTTTGGAGTACGTCGTCTTTAGGTTGGGGGGAGGGGTTTTATGCGATGGAGTTTCCCCACAC
TGAGTGGGTGGAGACTGAAGTTAGGCCAGCTTGGCACTTGATGTAATTCTCCTTGGAATTTGCCCTTTTT
GAGTTTGGATCTTGGTTCATTCTCAAGCCTCAGACAGTGGTTCAAAGTTTTTTTCTTCCATTTCAGGTGT
CGTGACGTACGGCCACCATGACCGAGTACAAGCCCACGGTGCGCCTCGCCACCCGCGACGACGTCCCCAG
GGCCGTACGCACCCTCGCCGCCGCGTTCGCCGACTACCCCGCCACGCGCCACACCGTCGATCCGGACCGC
CACATCGAGCGGGTCACCGAGCTGCAAGAACTCTTCCTCACGCGCGTCGGGCTCGACATCGGCAAGGTGT
GGGTCGCGGACGACGGCGCCGCCGTGGCGGTCTGGACCACGCCGGAGAGCGTCGAAGCGGGGGCGGTGTT
CGCCGAGATCGGCCCGCGCATGGCCGAGTTGAGCGGTTCCCGGCTGGCCGCGCAGCAACAGATGGAAGGC
CTCCTGGCGCCGCACCGGCCCAAGGAGCCCGCGTGGTTCCTGGCCACCGTCGGAGTCTCGCCCGACCACC
AGGGCAAGGGTCTGGGCAGCGCCGTCGTGCTCCCCGGAGTGGAGGCGGCCGAGCGCGCCGGGGTGCCCGC
CTTCCTGGAGACCTCCGCGCCCCGCAACCTCCCCTTCTACGAGCGGCTCGGCTTCACCGTCACCGCCGAC
GTCGAGGTGCCCGAAGGACCGCGCACCTGGTGCATGACCCGCAAGCCCGGTGCCTGAACGCGTTAAGTCG
ACAATCAACCTCTGGATTACAAAATTTGTGAAAGATTGACTGGTATTCTTAACTATGTTGCTCCTTTTAC
GCTATGTGGATACGCTGCTTTAATGCCTTTGTATCATGCTATTGCTTCCCGTATGGCTTTCATTTTCTCC
TCCTTGTATAAATCCTGGTTGCTGTCTCTTTATGAGGAGTTGTGGCCCGTTGTCAGGCAACGTGGCGTGG
TGTGCACTGTGTTTGCTGACGCAACCCCCACTGGTTGGGGCATTGCCACCACCTGTCAGCTCCTTTCCGG
GACTTTCGCTTTCCCCCTCCCTATTGCCACGGCGGAACTCATCGCCGCCTGCCTTGCCCGCTGCTGGACA
GGGGCTCGGCTGTTGGGCACTGACAATTCCGTGGTGTTGTCGGGGAAATCATCGTCCTTTCCTTGGCTGC
TCGCCTGTGTTGCCACCTGGATTCTGCGCGGGACGTCCTTCTGCTACGTCCCTTCGGCCCTCAATCCAGC
GGACCTTCCTTCCCGCGGCCTGCTGCCGGCTCTGCGGCCTCTTCCGCGTCTTCGCCTTCGCCCTCAGACG
AGTCGGATCTCCCTTTGGGCCGCCTCCCCGCGTCGACTTTAAGACCAATGACTTACAAGGCAGCTGTAGA
TCTTAGCCACTTTTTAAAAGAAAAGGGGGGACTGGAAGGGCTAATTCACTCCCAACGAAGACAAGATCTG
CTTTTTGCTTGTACTGGGTCTCTCTGGTTAGACCAGATCTGAGCCTGGGAGCTCTCTGGCTAACTAGGGA
ACCCACTGCTTAAGCCTCAATAAAGCTTGCCTTGAGTGCTTCAAGTAGTGTGTGCCCGTCTGTTGTGTGA
CTCTGGTAACTAGAGATCCCTCAGACCCTTTTAGTCAGTGTGGAAAATCTCTAGCAGTACGTATAGTAGT
TCATGTCATCTTATTATTCAGTATTTATAACTTGCAAAGAAATGAATATCAGAGAGTGAGAGGAACTTGT
TTATTGCAGCTTATAATGGTTACAAATAAAGCAATAGCATCACAAATTTCACAAATAAAGCATTTTTTTC
ACTGCATTCTAGTTGTGGTTTGTCCAAACTCATCAATGTATCTTATCATGTCTGGCTCTAGCTATCCCGC
CCCTAACTCCGCCCATCCCGCCCCTAACTCCGCCCAGTTCCGCCCATTCTCCGCCCCATGGCTGACTAAT
TTTTTTTATTTATGCAGAGGCCGAGGCCGCCTCGGCCTCTGAGCTATTCCAGAAGTAGTGAGGAGGCTTT
TTTGGAGGCCTAGGGACGTACCCAATTCGCCCTATAGTGAGTCGTATTACGCGCGCTCACTGGCCGTCGT
TTTACAACGTCGTGACTGGGAAAACCCTGGCGTTACCCAACTTAATCGCCTTGCAGCACATCCCCCTTTC
GCCAGCTGGCGTAATAGCGAAGAGGCCCGCACCGATCGCCCTTCCCAACAGTTGCGCAGCCTGAATGGCG
AATGGG
[124 nt withheld, positions 3367-3490]
C
[91 nt withheld, positions 3492-3582]
A
[49 nt withheld, positions 3584-3632]
CCTTTGACGTTGGAGTCCACGTTCTTT
[37 nt withheld, positions 3660-3696]
ACCCTATCTCGGTCTATTCTTTTGATTTATAAGGGATTTTGCCGATTTCGGCCTATTGGTTAAAAAATGA
GCTGATTTAACAAAAATTTAACGCGAATTTTAACAAAATATTAACGCTTACAATTTAGGTGGCACTTTTC
GGGGAAATGTGCGCGGAACCCCTATTTGTTTATTTTTCTAAATACATTCAAATATGTATCCGCTCATGAG
ACAATAACCCTGATAAATGCTTCAATAATATTGAAAAAGGAAGAGTATGAGTATTCAACATTTCCGTGTC
GCCCTTATTCCCTTTTTTGCGGCATTTTGCCTTCCTGTTTTTGCTCACCCAGAAACGCTGGTGAAAGTAA
AAGATGCTGAAGATCAGTTGGGTGCACGAGTGGGTTACATCGAACTGGATCTCAACAGCGGTAAGATCCT
TGAGAGTTTTCGCCCCGAAGAACGTTTTCCAATGATGAGCACTTTTAAAGTTCTGCTATGTGGCGCGGTA
TTATCCCGTATTGACGCCGGGCAAGAGCAACTCGGTCGCCGCATACACTATTCTCAGAATGACTTGGTTG
AGTACTCACCAGTCACAGAAAAGCATCTTACGGATGGCATGACAGTAAGAGAATTATGCAGTGCTGCCAT
AACCATGAGTGATAACACTGCGGCCAACTTACTTCTGACAACGATCGGAGGACCGAAGGAGCTAACCGCT
TTTTTGCACAACATGGGGGATCATGTAACTCGCCTTGATCGTTGGGAACCGGAGCTGAATGAAGCCATAC
CAAACGACGAGCGTGACACCACGATGCCTGTAGCAATGGCAACAACGTTGCGCAAACTATTAACTGGCGA
ACTACTTACTCTAGCTTCCCGGCAACAATTAATAGACTGGATGGAGGCGGATAAAGTTGCAGGACCACTT
CTGCGCTCGGCCCTTCCGGCTGGCTGGTTTATTGCTGATAAATCTGGAGCCGGTGAGCGTGGGTCTCGCG
GTATCATTGCAGCACTGGGGCCAGATGGTAAGCCCTCCCGTATCGTAGTTATCTACACGACGGGGAGTCA
GGCAACTATGGATGAACGAAATAGACAGATCGCTGAGATAGGTGCCTCACTGATTAAGCATTGGTAACTG
TCAGACCAAGTTTACTCATATATACTTTAGATTGATTTAAAACTTCATTTTTAATTTAAAAGGATCTAGG
TGAAGATCCTTTTTGATAATCTCATGACCAAAATCCCTTAACGTGAGTTTTCGTTCCACTGAGCGTCAGA
CCCCGTAGAAAAGATCAAAGGATCTTCTTGAGATCCTTTTTTTCTGCGCGTAATCTGCTGCTTGCAAACA
AAAAAACCACCGCTACCAGCGGTGGTTTGTTTGCCGGATCAAGAGCTACCAACTCTTTTTCCGAAGGTAA
CTGGCTTCAGCAGAGCGCAGATACCAAATACTGTTCTTCTAGTGTAGCCGTAGTTAGGCCACCACTTCAA
GAACTCTGTAGCACCGCCTACATACCTCGCTCTGCTAATCCTGTTACCAGTGGCTGCTGCCAGTGGCGAT
AAGTCGTGTCTTACCGGGTTGGACTCAAGACGATAGTTACCGGATAAGGCGCAGCGGTCGGGCTGAACGG
GGGGTTCGTGCACACAGCCCAGCTTGGAGCGAACGACCTACACCGAACTGAGATACCTACAGCGTGAGCT
ATGAGAAAGCGCCACGCTTCCCGAAGGGAGAAAGGCGGACAGGTATCCGGTAAGCGGCAGGGTCGGAACA
GGAGAGCGCACGAGGGAGCTTCCAGGGGGAAACGCCTGGTATCTTTATAGTCCTGTCGGGTTTCGCCACC
TCTGACTTGAGCGTCGATTTTTGTGATGCTCGTCAGGGGGGCGGAGCCTATGGAAAAACGCCAGCAACGC
GGCCTTTTTACGGTTCCTGGCCTTTTGCTGGCCTTTTGCTCACATGTTCTTTCCTGCGTTATCCCCTGAT
TCTGTGGATAACCGTATTACCGCCTTTGAGTGAGCTGATACCGCTCGCCGCAGCCGAACGACCGAGCGCA
GCGAGTCAGTGAGCGAGGAAGCGGAAGAGCGCCCAATACGCAAACCGCCTCTCCCCGCGCGTTGGCCGAT
TCATTAATGCAGCTGGCACGACAGGTTTCCCGACTGGAAAGCGGGCAGTGAGCGCAACGCAATTAATGTG
AGTTAGCTCACTCATTAGGCACCCCAGGCTTTACACTTTATGCTTCCGGCTCGTATGTTGTGTGGAATTG
TGAGCGGATAACAATTTCACACAGGAAACAGCTATGACCATGATTACGCCAAGCGCGCAATTAACCCTCA
CTAAAGGGAACAAAAGCTGGAGCTGCAAGCTTAATGTAGTCTTATGCAATACTCTTGTAGTCTTGCAACA
TGGTAACGATGAGTTAGCAACATGCCTTACAAGGAGAGAAAAAGCACCGTGCATGCCGATTGGTGGAAGT
AAGGTGGTACGATCGTGCCTTATTAGGAAGGCAACAGACGGGTCTGACATGGATTGGACGAACCACTGAA
TTGCCGCATTGCAGAGATATTGTATTTAAGTGCCTAGCTCGATACATAAACGGGTCTCTCTGGTTAGACC
AGATCTGAGCCTGGGAGCTCTCTGGCTAACTAGGGAACCCACTGCTTAAGCCTCAATAAAGCTTGCCTTG
AGTGCTTCAAGTAGTGTGTGCCCGTCTGTTGTGTGACTCTGGTAACTAGAGATCCCTCAGACCCTTTTAG
TCAGTGTGGAAAATCTCTAGCAGTGGCGCCCGAACAGGGACTTGAAAGCGAAAGGGAAACCAGAGGAGCT
CTCTCGACGCAGGACTCGGCTTGCTGAAGCGCGCACGGCAAGAGGCGAGGGGCGGCGACTGGTGAGTACG
CCAAAAATTTTGACTAGCGGAGGCTAGAAGGAGAGAGATGGGTGCGAGAGCGTCAGTATTAAGCGGGGGA
GAATTAGATCGCGATGGGAAAAAATTCGGTTAAGGCCAGGGGGAAAGAAAAAATATAAATTAAAACATAT
AGTATGGGCAAGCAGGGAGCTAGAACGATTCGCAGTTAATCCTGGCCTGTTAGAAACATCAGAAGGCTGT
AGACAAATACTGGGACAGCTACAACCATCCCTTCAGACAGGATCAGAAGAACTTAGATCATTATATAATA
CAGTAGCAACCCTCTATTGTGTGCATCAAAGGATAGAGATAAAAGACACCAAGGAAGCTTTAGACAAGAT
AGAGGAAGAGCAAAACAAAAGTAAGACCACCGCACAGCAAGCGGCCGCTGATCTTCAGACCTGGAGGAGG
AGATATGAGGGACAATTGGAGAAGTGAATTATATAAATATAAAGTAGTAAAAATTGAACCATTAGGAGTA
GCACCCACCAAGGCAAAGAGAAGAGTGGTGCAGAGAGAAAAAAGAGCAGTGGGAATAGGAGCTTTGTTCC
TTGGGTTCTTGGGAGCAGCAGGAAGCACTATGGGCGCAGCGTCAATGACGCTGACGGTACAGGCCAGACA
ATTATTGTCTGGTATAGTGCAGCAGCAGAACAATTTGCTGAGGGCTATTGAGGCGCAACAGCATCTGTTG
CAACTCACAGTCTGGGGCATCAAGCAGCTCCAGGCAAGAATCCTGGCTGTGGAAAGATACCTAAAGGATC
AACAGCTCCTGGGGATTTGGGGTTGCTCTGGAAAACTCATTTGCACCACTGCTGTGCCTTGGAATGCTAG
TTGGAGTAATAAATCTCTGGAACAGATTTGGAATCACACGACCTGGATGGAGTGGGACAGAGAAATTAAC
AATTACACAAGCTTAATACACTCCTTAATTGAAGAATCGCAAAACCAGCAAGAAAAGAATGAACAAGAAT
TATTGGAATTAGATAAATGGGCAAGTTTGTGGAATTGGTTTAACATAACAAATTGGCTGTGGTATATAAA
ATTATTCATAATGATAGTAGGAGGCTTGGTAGGTTTAAGAATAGTTTTTGCTGTACTTTCTATAGTGAAT
AGAGTTAGGCAGGGATATTCACCATTATCGTTTCAGACCCACCTCCCAACCCCGAGGGGACCCAGAGAGG
GCCTATTTCCCATGATTCCTTCATATTTGCATATACGATACAAGGCTGTTAGAGAGATAATTAGAATTAA
TTTGACTGTAAACACAAAGATATTAGTACAAAATACGTGACGTAGAAAGTAATAATTTCTTGGGTAGTTT
GCAGTTTTAAAATTATGTTTTAAAATGGACTATCATATGCTTACCGTAACTTGAAAGTATTTCGATTTCT
TGGCTTTATATATCTTGTGGAAAGGACGAAACACCGCCTGCTTCCAGACGACAAGTGTTTTAGAGCTAGA
AATAGCAAGTTAAAATAAGGCTAGTCCGTTATCAACTTGAAAAAGTGGCACCGAGTCGGTGCTTTTTTAA
GCTTGGCGTAACTAGATCTTGAGACAAATGGCAGTATTCATCCACAATTTTAAAAGAAAAGGGGGGATTG
GGGGGTACAGTGCAGGGGAAAGAATAGTAGACATAATAGCAACAGACATACAAACTAAAGAATTACAAAA
ACAAATTACAAAAATTCAAAATTTTCGGGTTTATTACAGGGACAGCAGAGATCCACTTTGGCGCCGGCTC
GAGGGGG
