>Addgene plasmid #76632 | PRKCZ gRNA (BRDN0001149519) | depositor partial sequence | sequence record 144092 | Target Sequence
CCTGCTTCCAGACGACAAGT
