>Addgene plasmid #76632 | PRKCZ gRNA (BRDN0001149519) | addgene partial sequence | sequence record 186203 | hU6-F
AATAATTTCTTGGGTAGTTTGCAGTTTTAAAATTATGTTTTAAAATGGACTATCATATGCTTACCGTAAC
TTGAAAGTATTTCGATTTCTTGGCTTTATATATCTTGTGGAAAGGACGAAACACCGCCTGCTTCCAGACG
ACAAGTGTTTTAGAGCTAGAAATAGCAAGTTAAAATAAGGCTAGTCCGTTATCAACTTGAAAAAGTGGCA
CCGAGTCGGTGCTTTTTTAAGCTTGGCGTAACTAGATCTTGAGACAAATGGCAGTATTCATCCACAATTT
TAAAAGAAAAGGGGGGATTGGGGGGTACAGTGCAGGGGAAAGAATAGTAGACATAATAGCAACAGACATA
CAAACTAAAGAATTACAAAAACAAATTACAAAAATTCAAAATTTTCGGGTTTATTACAGGGACAGCAGAG
ATCCACTTTGGCGCCGGCTCGAGGGGGCCCGGGTGCAAAGATGGATAAAGTTTTAAACAGAGAGGAATCT
TTGCAGCTAATGGACCTTCTAGGTCTTGAAAGGAGTGGGAATTGGCTCCGGTGCCCGTCAGTGGGCAGAG
CGCACATCGC
